Addgene plasmid #228579: TMEM16F-M522K-peGFP-N1
Purpose: Expresses mouse TMEM16F-M522K-eGFP in mammalian cells
Depositing lab: Huanghe Yang. Depositing organization: Duke University. Publication: TMEM16 and OSCA/TMEM63 proteins share a conserved potential to permeate ions and phospholipids. Lowry AJ, Liang P, Song M, Serena Wan YC, Pei ZM, Yang H, Zhang Y. bioRxiv [Preprint]. 2024 Sep 3:2024.02.04.578431. doi: 10.1101/2024.02.04.578431. PubMed 38370744.
Backbone
  Vector backbone: peGFP-N1
  Vector type: Mammalian Expression
Growth in bacteria
  Bacterial resistance: Kanamycin, 50 μg/mL
  Growth temperature: 37°C
  Growth strain: DH5alpha
  Copy number: High Copy
Gene/Insert
  Gene/Insert name: TMEM16F/anoctamin 6 (Ano6), transcript variant 2
  Species: M. musculus (mouse)
  Mutation: M522K plus a 3 amino acid N-terminal truncation (MQM)
  Entrez Gene: Ano6 (a.k.a. 2900059G15Rik, F730003B03Rik, Tmem16f)
  Cloning method: Unknown
Terms and licenses: Academic/Nonprofit Terms; Industry Terms: Not Available to Industry
Depositor comments: Please visit https://doi.org/10.1101/2024.02.04.578431 for bioRxiv preprint.
How to cite: TMEM16F-M522K-peGFP-N1 was a gift from Huanghe Yang (Addgene plasmid # 228579 ; http://n2t.net/addgene:228579 ; RRID:Addgene_228579)
