[The description below was written by a language model from this plasmid's Addgene catalogue record and pLannotate feature annotations shown in this document.]
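Description:
TMEM16F-M522K-peGFP-N1 is a 7,454 bp mammalian expression plasmid built on the peGFP-N1 backbone. It encodes mouse TMEM16F (anoctamin 6, Ano6, transcript variant 2) fused at its C-terminus to EGFP. The Ano6 coding sequence sits just downstream of a remnant of the multiple cloning site and is driven by the human cytomegalovirus immediate early enhancer and promoter. EGFP follows the Ano6 coding sequence after a short linker region, and the transcript is terminated by the SV40 polyadenylation signal. According to the record, the insert carries the point mutation M522K and lacks the first three N-terminal residues (MQM). The cloning method is not stated.

The plasmid replicates in E. coli at high copy from a ColE1/pUC-type origin and also carries an f1 phage origin. Selection relies on a single Tn5 aminoglycoside phosphotransferase (NeoR/KanR) gene placed behind tandem bacterial (bla-type) and SV40 early promoters and followed by the HSV TK polyadenylation signal. This arrangement confers kanamycin resistance in bacteria and allows G418 selection of transfected mammalian cells. The short fragments annotated as SV40 large T antigen, ble and bGH poly(A) appear to be residual backbone sequence or partial annotation matches rather than functional elements.

The stated purpose is expression of the GFP-tagged M522K mutant in mammalian cells, where the fluorescent tag lets expression and localisation be monitored. The associated work concerns the capacity of TMEM16 and OSCA/TMEM63 family proteins to permeate ions and phospholipids, which suggests the mutant is used to probe TMEM16F channel and scramblase function.
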