Features (pLannotate 1.2.2; 15 found; start..end, strand, type, name):
     61..364     +  enhancer       CMV enhancer: human cytomegalovirus immediate early enhancer
    365..568     +  promoter       CMV promoter: human cytomegalovirus (CMV) immediate early promoter
    591..657     +  misc_feature   MCS (fragment): multiple cloning site
    661..3384    +  CDS            Ano6: ANO6_MOUSE - Also known as Tmem16f From Mus musculus (Mouse).
   3400..4119    +  CDS            EGFP: the original enhanced GFP (Yang et al., 1996) mammalian codon-optimized
   4136..4219    +  CDS            large T antigen (fragment): large T antigen from SV40 (simian virus 40)
   4242..4363    +  polyA_signal   SV40 poly(A) signal: SV40 polyadenylation signal
   4397..4825    -  rep_origin     f1 ori (sequence partly withheld): f1 bacteriophage origin of replication; arrow indicates direction of (+) strand synthesis
   4852..4956    +  promoter       AmpR promoter: bla
   4958..5315    +  promoter       SV40 promoter: SV40 enhancer and early promoter
   5350..6144    +  CDS            NeoR/KanR: aminoglycoside phosphotransferase from Tn5; aph(3')-II (or nptII); confers resistance to neomycin, kanamycin, and G418 (Geneticin®)
   6165..6317    +  CDS            ble (fragment): BLE_KLEPN - Experimental evidence at protein level: Swiss-Prot protein existence level 1. Binding protein with a strong affinity to the bleomycin family of antibiotics. Binds to CL990; an antimitotic-antibiotic compound. From Klebsiella pneumoniae.
   6376..6423    +  polyA_signal   HSV TK poly(A) signal: herpes simplex virus thymidine kinase polyadenylation signal (Cole and Stacy, 1985)
   6514..6530    -  polyA_signal   bGH poly(A) signal (fragment): bovine growth hormone polyadenylation signal
   6752..7340    +  rep_origin     ori: high-copy-number ColE1/pMB1/pBR322/pUC origin of replication
>Addgene plasmid #228579 | TMEM16F-M522K-peGFP-N1 | addgene full sequence | sequence record 454613 | Addgene NGS Result
TAGTTATTAATAGTAATCAATTACGGGGTCATTAGTTCATAGCCCATATATGGAGTTCCGCGTTACATAA
CTTACGGTAAATGGCCCGCCTGGCTGACCGCCCAACGACCCCCGCCCATTGACGTCAATAATGACGTATG
TTCCCATAGTAACGCCAATAGGGACTTTCCATTGACGTCAATGGGTGGAGTATTTACGGTAAACTGCCCA
CTTGGCAGTACATCAAGTGTATCATATGCCAAGTACGCCCCCTATTGACGTCAATGACGGTAAATGGCCC
GCCTGGCATTATGCCCAGTACATGACCTTATGGGACTTTCCTACTTGGCAGTACATCTACGTATTAGTCA
TCGCTATTACCATGGTGATGCGGTTTTGGCAGTACATCAATGGGCGTGGATAGCGGTTTGACTCACGGGG
ATTTCCAAGTCTCCACCCCATTGACGTCAATGGGAGTTTGTTTTGGCACCAAAATCAACGGGACTTTCCA
AAATGTCGTAACAACTCCGCCCCATTGACGCAAATGGGCGGTAGGCGTGTACGGTGGGAGGTCTATATAA
GCAGAGCTGGTTTAGTGAACCGTCAGATCCGCTAGCGCTACCGGACTCAGATCTCGAGCTCAAGCTTCGA
ATTCTGCAGTCGACGGTACCGCGGGCCACCATGACTAGGAAGGTCCTGCTGAACATGGAGCTGGAGGAGG
ACGACGATGAGGATGGAGACATTGTGCTGGAAAACTTTGACCAGACAATTGTCTGCCCCACCTTTGGATC
ACTGGAGAATCAGCAGGACTTCAGGACTCCAGAGTTTGAAGAATTTAACGGGAAGCCCGACTCCCTCTTT
TTCACCGATGGCCAGAGGCGAATCGACTTCATCCTCGTGTATGAAGATGAGAGCAAAAAGGAGAACAATA
AGAAAGGGACAAATGAGAAACAGAAGAGGAAAAGACAAGCATACGAATCTAACCTTATCTGCCATGGGCT
GCAGCTGGAAGCAACAAGATCTGTTTCTGATGACAAGCTTGTGTTCGTAAAAGTGCACGCGCCCTGGGAA
GTGCTGTGCACCTATGCTGAGATCATGCACATCAAACTCCCGCTAAAGCCAAACGACCTGAAAACGCGCT
CGCCCTTTGGCAACCTCAACTGGTTCACCAAGGTCCTCCGGGTGAACGAGAGTGTCATCAAGCCAGAGCA
GGAGTTCTTCACTGCCCCTTTTGAGAAGAGCCGGATGAATGATTTCTACATCCTCGATAGAGATTCCTTC
TTCAACCCTGCCACCAGAAGCCGCATTGTTTATTTCATCCTCTCTCGGGTCAAATACCAAGTGATGAACA
ACGTTAACAAATTTGGGATTAATAGACTGGTCAGCTCTGGAATCTACAAAGCAGCGTTTCCTCTGCACGA
CTGCAGATTCAACTATGAGTCGGAGGACATCAGTTGTCCTAGCGAGCGTTACCTCCTGTACAGAGAATGG
GCTCACCCTCGGAGTATATACAAGAAGCAGCCCTTGGATCTTATCAGGAAGTATTACGGCGAGAAGATTG
GAATCTACTTTGCTTGGCTGGGCTATTACACGCAGATGCTCCTTCTCGCAGCTGTGGTGGGCGTGGCCTG
CTTCCTCTATGGATATCTTGATCAGGATAACTGCACTTGGAGCAAAGAGGTCTGTGATCCTGACATCGGT
GGCCAGATCCTGATGTGCCCCCAGTGTGACAGGCTGTGTCCGTTCTGGAGGCTGAATATCACCTGTGAAT
CTTCTAAGAAATTGTGCATCTTTGACAGTTTTGGAACCCTGATCTTCGCTGTATTTATGGGAGTGTGGGT
TACATTGTTTTTGGAGTTTTGGAAGCGGCGCCAGGCAGAGCTCGAATATGAATGGGACACCGTTGAGCTA
CAGCAAGAGGAACAGGCCCGGCCAGAGTATGAGGCCCAGTGCAATCACGTGGTGATAAACGAGATCACTC
AGGAGGAGGAGCGCATCCCATTTACCACCTGTGGGAAGTGCATCCGGGTCACGCTGTGTGCGAGCGCCGT
CTTCTTCTGGATCCTGCTCATCATCGCCTCTGTGATCGGGATCATTGTCTACAGGCTGTCCGTGTTCATC
GTATTTTCCACAACGCTCCCCAAGAACCCCAACGGGACAGACCCGATCCAGAAGTACCTGACCCCACAGA
TGGCCACATCCATCACAGCCTCCATCATCAGCTTCATCATCATCAAGATCCTCAACACGATCTACGAGAA
GGTGGCCATCATGATCACCAACTTCGAGCTCCCAAGGACCCAGACGGATTATGAGAACAGCCTGACCATG
AAGATGTTCTTGTTCCAGTTTGTCAACTATTACTCCTCATGCTTCTACATCGCATTCTTCAAGGGCAAAT
TCGTGGGCTATCCCGGGGACCCAGTGTACTTGCTGGGCAAATACAGAAGCGAAGAGTGTGACCCGGGGGG
CTGCCTCCTTGAACTGACCACACAGCTGACGATCATCATGGGGGGAAAGGCAATCTGGAACAACATACAA
GAAGTCTTGCTCCCATGGGTTATGAATCTAATTGGACGATATAAAAGAGTCTCGGGATCAGAAAAGATAA
CCCCACGATGGGAACAGGATTACCATCTGCAGCCCATGGGCAAGCTGGGATTGTTCTATGAGTATCTTGA
AATGATTATTCAGTTTGGGTTCGTCACTTTATTTGTGGCCTCTTTCCCACTGGCTCCCCTGCTGGCTCTG
GTGAACAATATTTTGGAAATAAGAGTGGACGCGTGGAAGCTCACAACCCAGTTTAGGCGCATGGTGCCCG
AAAAAGCCCAGGATATCGGCGCGTGGCAGCCCATCATGCAAGGAATAGCCATCCTGGCCGTGGTGACCAA
CGCCATGATCATTGCTTTCACATCAGACATGATCCCCCGCCTGGTGTATTATTGGTCTTTCTCTATCCCT
CCCTACGGGGACCACACTTATTACACCATGGACGGCTACATCAACAACACTCTCTCTGTCTTCAACATCA
CGGACTTCAAGAACACAGACAAAGAAAACCCATACATTGGGCTTGGTAACTATACCTTGTGCAGGTACCG
TGACTTCCGAAACCCACCTGGGCACCCACAAGAGTATAAACACAACATCTACTATTGGCACGTGATTGCC
GCCAAGCTGGCCTTCATCATTGTCATGGAGCACATCATCTACTCTGTGAAGTTCTTCATTTCCTACGCAA
TTCCAGATGTGTCCAAAATCACGAAAAGCAAGATCAAGAGGGAGAAATACCTCACGCAGAAGTTGCTTCA
CGAGAGTCACCTCAAAGACCTGACCAAAAACATGGGGATCATCGCCGAGAGGATAGGAGGAACGGTTGAC
AACAGCGTGCGGCCAAAACTCGAAGCACCGGTCGCCACCATGGTGAGCAAGGGCGAGGAGCTGTTCACCG
GGGTGGTGCCCATCCTGGTCGAGCTGGACGGCGACGTAAACGGCCACAAGTTCAGCGTGTCCGGCGAGGG
CGAGGGCGATGCCACCTACGGCAAGCTGACCCTGAAGTTCATCTGCACCACCGGCAAGCTGCCCGTGCCC
TGGCCCACCCTCGTGACCACCCTGACCTACGGCGTGCAGTGCTTCAGCCGCTACCCCGACCACATGAAGC
AGCACGACTTCTTCAAGTCCGCCATGCCCGAAGGCTACGTCCAGGAGCGCACCATCTTCTTCAAGGACGA
CGGCAACTACAAGACCCGCGCCGAGGTGAAGTTCGAGGGCGACACCCTGGTGAACCGCATCGAGCTGAAG
GGCATCGACTTCAAGGAGGACGGCAACATCCTGGGGCACAAGCTGGAGTACAACTACAACAGCCACAACG
TCTATATCATGGCCGACAAGCAGAAGAACGGCATCAAGGTGAACTTCAAGATCCGCCACAACATCGAGGA
CGGCAGCGTGCAGCTCGCCGACCACTACCAGCAGAACACCCCCATCGGCGACGGCCCCGTGCTGCTGCCC
GACAACCACTACCTGAGCACCCAGTCCGCCCTGAGCAAAGACCCCAACGAGAAGCGCGATCACATGGTCC
TGCTGGAGTTCGTGACCGCCGCCGGGATCACTCTCGGCATGGACGAGCTGTACAAGTAAAGCGGCCGCGA
CTCTAGATCATAATCAGCCATACCACATTTGTAGAGGTTTTACTTGCTTTAAAAAACCTCCCACACCTCC
CCCTGAACCTGAAACATAAAATGAATGCAATTGTTGTTGTTAACTTGTTTATTGCAGCTTATAATGGTTA
CAAATAAAGCAATAGCATCACAAATTTCACAAATAAAGCATTTTTTTCACTGCATTCTAGTTGTGGTTTG
TCCAAACTCATCAATGTATCTTAAGGCGTAAATTGTAAGCGTTAATATTTTGTTAAAATTCGCGTTAAAT
TTTTGTTAAATCAGCTCATTTTTTAACCAATAGGCCGAAATCGGCAAAATCCCTTATAAATCAAAAGAAT
AGACCGAGATAGGGT
[37 nt withheld, positions 4496-4532]
AAAGAACGTGGACTCCAACGTCAAAGG
[49 nt withheld, positions 4560-4608]
T
[91 nt withheld, positions 4610-4700]
G
[124 nt withheld, positions 4702-4825]
CAGGTGGCACTTTTCGGGGAAATGTGCGCGGAACCCCTATTTGTTTATTTTTCTAAATACATTCAAATAT
GTATCCGCTCATGAGACAATAACCCTGATAAATGCTTCAATAATATTGAAAAAGGAAGAGTCCTGAGGCG
GAAAGAACCAGCTGTGGAATGTGTGTCAGTTAGGGTGTGGAAAGTCCCCAGGCTCCCCAGCAGGCAGAAG
TATGCAAAGCATGCATCTCAATTAGTCAGCAACCAGGTGTGGAAAGTCCCCAGGCTCCCCAGCAGGCAGA
AGTATGCAAAGCATGCATCTCAATTAGTCAGCAACCATAGTCCCGCCCCTAACTCCGCCCATCCCGCCCC
TAACTCCGCCCAGTTCCGCCCATTCTCCGCCCCATGGCTGACTAATTTTTTTTATTTATGCAGAGGCCGA
GGCCGCCTCGGCCTCTGAGCTATTCCAGAAGTAGTGAGGAGGCTTTTTTGGAGGCCTAGGCTTTTGCAAA
GATCGATCAAGAGACAGGATGAGGATCGTTTCGCATGATTGAACAAGATGGATTGCACGCAGGTTCTCCG
GCCGCTTGGGTGGAGAGGCTATTCGGCTATGACTGGGCACAACAGACAATCGGCTGCTCTGATGCCGCCG
TGTTCCGGCTGTCAGCGCAGGGGCGCCCGGTTCTTTTTGTCAAGACCGACCTGTCCGGTGCCCTGAATGA
ACTGCAAGACGAGGCAGCGCGGCTATCGTGGCTGGCCACGACGGGCGTTCCTTGCGCAGCTGTGCTCGAC
GTTGTCACTGAAGCGGGAAGGGACTGGCTGCTATTGGGCGAAGTGCCGGGGCAGGATCTCCTGTCATCTC
ACCTTGCTCCTGCCGAGAAAGTATCCATCATGGCTGATGCAATGCGGCGGCTGCATACGCTTGATCCGGC
TACCTGCCCATTCGACCACCAAGCGAAACATCGCATCGAGCGAGCACGTACTCGGATGGAAGCCGGTCTT
GTCGATCAGGATGATCTGGACGAAGAGCATCAGGGGCTCGCGCCAGCCGAACTGTTCGCCAGGCTCAAGG
CGAGCATGCCCGACGGCGAGGATCTCGTCGTGACCCATGGCGATGCCTGCTTGCCGAATATCATGGTGGA
AAATGGCCGCTTTTCTGGATTCATCGACTGTGGCCGGCTGGGTGTGGCGGACCGCTATCAGGACATAGCG
TTGGCTACCCGTGATATTGCTGAAGAGCTTGGCGGCGAATGGGCTGACCGCTTCCTCGTGCTTTACGGTA
TCGCCGCTCCCGATTCGCAGCGCATCGCCTTCTATCGCCTTCTTGACGAGTTCTTCTGAGCGGGACTCTG
GGGTTCGAAATGACCGACCAAGCGACGCCCAACCTGCCATCACGAGATTTCGATTCCACCGCCGCCTTCT
ATGAAAGGTTGGGCTTCGGAATCGTTTTCCGGGACGCCGGCTGGATGATCCTCCAGCGCGGGGATCTCAT
GCTGGAGTTCTTCGCCCACCCTAGGGGGAGGCTAACTGAAACACGGAAGGAGACAATACCGGAAGGAACC
CGCGCTATGACGGCAATAAAAAGACAGAATAAAACGCACGGTGTTGGGTCGTTTGTTCATAAACGCGGGG
TTCGGTCCCAGGGCTGGCACTCTGTCGATACCCCACCGAGACCCCATTGGGGCCAATACGCCCGCGTTTC
TTCCTTTTCCCCACCCCACCCCCCAAGTTCGGGTGAAGGCCCAGGGCTCGCAGCCAACGTCGGGGCGGCA
GGCCCTGCCATAGCCTCAGGTTACTCATATATACTTTAGATTGATTTAAAACTTCATTTTTAATTTAAAA
GGATCTAGGTGAAGATCCTTTTTGATAATCTCATGACCAAAATCCCTTAACGTGAGTTTTCGTTCCACTG
AGCGTCAGACCCCGTAGAAAAGATCAAAGGATCTTCTTGAGATCCTTTTTTTCTGCGCGTAATCTGCTGC
TTGCAAACAAAAAAACCACCGCTACCAGCGGTGGTTTGTTTGCCGGATCAAGAGCTACCAACTCTTTTTC
CGAAGGTAACTGGCTTCAGCAGAGCGCAGATACCAAATACTGTTCTTCTAGTGTAGCCGTAGTTAGGCCA
CCACTTCAAGAACTCTGTAGCACCGCCTACATACCTCGCTCTGCTAATCCTGTTACCAGTGGCTGCTGCC
AGTGGCGATAAGTCGTGTCTTACCGGGTTGGACTCAAGACGATAGTTACCGGATAAGGCGCAGCGGTCGG
GCTGAACGGGGGGTTCGTGCACACAGCCCAGCTTGGAGCGAACGACCTACACCGAACTGAGATACCTACA
GCGTGAGCTATGAGAAAGCGCCACGCTTCCCGAAGGGAGAAAGGCGGACAGGTATCCGGTAAGCGGCAGG
GTCGGAACAGGAGAGCGCACGAGGGAGCTTCCAGGGGGAAACGCCTGGTATCTTTATAGTCCTGTCGGGT
TTCGCCACCTCTGACTTGAGCGTCGATTTTTGTGATGCTCGTCAGGGGGGCGGAGCCTATGGAAAAACGC
CAGCAACGCGGCCTTTTTACGGTTCCTGGCCTTTTGCTGGCCTTTTGCTCACATGTTCTTTCCTGCGTTA
TCCCCTGATTCTGTGGATAACCGTATTACCGCCATGCAT
